Addgene plasmid #167996: AP-VAMP1
Purpose: positive selection PACE Accessory Plasmid
Depositing lab: David Liu. Depositing organization: Broad Institute. Publication: Phage-assisted evolution of botulinum neurotoxin proteases with reprogrammed specificity. Blum TR, Liu H, Packer MS, Xiong X, Lee PG, Zhang S, Richter M, Minasov G, Satchell KJF, Dong M, Liu DR. Science. 2021 Feb 19;371(6531):803-810. doi: 10.1126/science.abf5972. PubMed 33602850.
Backbone
  Vector backbone: SC101
  Backbone manufacturer: David Liu Lab
  Vector type: Synthetic Biology
Growth in bacteria
  Bacterial resistance: Ampicillin, 100 μg/mL
  Growth temperature: 37°C
  Growth strain: DH5alpha
  Copy number: Low Copy
Gene/Insert
  Gene/Insert name: VAMP1(T29-K89)-T7PAP
  Species: Synthetic
  Cloning method: Ligation Independent Cloning
Terms and licenses: Academic/Nonprofit Terms; Industry Terms: Not Available to Industry
Depositor comments: Additional insert: gIII/luxAB
How to cite: AP-VAMP1 was a gift from David Liu (Addgene plasmid # 167996 ; http://n2t.net/addgene:167996 ; RRID:Addgene_167996)
