[The description below was written by a language model from this plasmid's Addgene catalogue record and pLannotate feature annotations shown in this document.]
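Description:
AP-VAMP1 is a low-copy bacterial accessory plasmid for positive selection in phage-assisted continuous evolution (PACE), catalogued as a synthetic biology vector of about 10.1 kb. It is built on an SC101 backbone. Replication depends on the pSC101 origin together with the Rep101 (RepA) protein encoded on the plasmid, and selection in E. coli is by ampicillin resistance through β-lactamase expressed from its own bla promoter.

The payload is a protease-activated T7 RNA polymerase (T7PAP) circuit. One open reading frame joins T7 lysozyme, a natural inhibitor of T7 RNA polymerase, to the polymerase through a linker made of VAMP1 residues T29–K89. The automated annotation labels this short segment as a VAMP3 fragment, presumably because of homology among VAMP family members, while the catalogue entry identifies it as VAMP1. The promoter driving this fusion is not annotated in the feature table. On the opposite strand, a T7 promoter drives M13 gene III followed by luxA and luxB from Photorhabdus luminescens, and rrnB T1 terminators insulate the cassettes.

While the lysozyme remains tethered, the polymerase is held inactive. A protease that cleaves the VAMP1 linker releases the polymerase, which then transcribes gIII and the luciferase genes. Because pIII is required for infectious M13 progeny, selection phage that lack gIII but encode a protease able to cut VAMP1 can propagate, and luxAB gives a luminescence readout of the same activity. The associated publication concerns evolving botulinum neurotoxin proteases with reprogrammed substrate specificity, so this plasmid links VAMP1 cleavage to phage fitness.
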