Features (pLannotate 1.2.2; 13 found; start..end, strand, type, name):
    107..211     +  promoter       AmpR promoter: bla
    212..1072    +  CDS            AmpR: β-lactamase; bla; confers resistance to ampicillin, carbenicillin, and related antibiotics
   1123..1169    +  terminator     rrnB T1 terminator: transcription terminator T1 from the E. coli rrnB gene
   1353..1802    +  CDS            T7 lysozyme: lysozyme from bacteriophage T7 inhibitor of T7 RNA polymerase
   1806..1982    +  CDS            VAMP3 (fragment): VAMP3_HUMAN - Also known as SYB3. Experimental evidence at protein level: Swiss-Prot protein existence level 1. SNARE involved in vesicular transport from the late endosomes to the trans-Golgi network. From Homo sapiens (Human).
   1983..4628    +  CDS            RPOL_BPT7: Experimental evidence at protein level: Swiss-Prot protein existence level 1. Highly processive DNA-dependent RNA polymerase that catalyzes the transcription of class II and class III viral genes. Recognizes a specific promoter sequence and enters first into an 'abortive phase' where very short transcripts are synthesized and released before proceeding to the processive transcription of long RNA chains. Unwinds the double-stranded DNA to expose the coding strand for templating. Participates in the initiation of viral DNA replication presumably by making primers accessible to the DNA polymerase
   4728..5708    -  CDS            LuxB: LuxB luciferase subunit; luxB; from the Photorhabdus luminescens bioluminescence operon
   5772..6851    -  CDS            luxA (sequence partly withheld): LUXA1_PHOLU - Experimental evidence at protein level: Swiss-Prot protein existence level 1. Light-emitting reaction in luminous bacteria. From Photorhabdus luminescens (Xenorhabdus luminescens).
   6851..8124    -  CDS            M13 gene III (fragment) (sequence partly withheld): pIII; III; minor coat protein
   8307..8325    -  promoter       T7 promoter: promoter for bacteriophage T7 RNA polymerase
   8350..8394    -  terminator     rrnB T1 terminator: transcription terminator T1 from the E. coli rrnB gene
   8889..9111    +  rep_origin     pSC101 ori: low-copy replication origin that requires the Rep101 protein
   9159..10109   +  CDS            Rep101: RepA protein needed for replication with the pSC101 origin; rep101
>Addgene plasmid #167996 | AP-VAMP1 | addgene full sequence | sequence record 330782 | Addgene NGS Result
ACGGCCTATTTGGCCTAAGGGCCTCGTGATACGCCTATTTTTATAGGTTAATGTCATGATAATAATGGTT
TCTTAGACGTCAGGTGGCACTTTTCGGGGAAATGTGCGCGGAACCCCTATTTGTTTATTTTTCTAAATAC
ATTCAAATATGTATCCGCTCATGAGACAATAACCCTGATAAATGCTTCAATAATATTGAAAAAGGAAGAG
TATGAGTATTCAACATTTCCGTGTCGCCCTTATTCCCTTTTTTGCGGCATTTTGCCTTCCTGTTTTTGCT
CACCCAGAAACGCTGGTGAAAGTAAAAGATGCTGAAGATCAGTTGGGTGCACGAGTGGGTTACATCGAAC
TGGATCTCAACAGCGGTAAGATCCTTGAGAGTTTTCGCCCCGAAGAACGTTTTCCAATGATGAGCACTTT
TAAAGTTCTGCTATGTGGCGCGGTATTATCCCGTATTGACGCCGGGCAAGAGCAACTCGGTCGCCGCATA
CACTATTCTCAGAATGACTTGGTTGAGTACTCACCAGTCACAGAAAAGCATCTTACGGATGGCATGACAG
TAAGAGAATTATGCAGTGCTGCCATAACCATGAGTGATAACACTGCGGCCAACTTACTTCTGACAACGAT
CGGAGGACCGAAGGAGCTAACCGCTTTTTTGCACAACATGGGGGATCATGTAACTCGCCTTGATCGTTGG
GAACCGGAGCTGAATGAAGCCATACCAAACGACGAGCGTGACACCACGATGCCTGTAGCAATGGCAACAA
CGTTGCGCAAACTATTAACTGGCGAACTACTTACTCTAGCTTCCCGGCAACAATTAATAGACTGGATGGA
GGCGGATAAAGTTGCAGGACCACTTCTGCGCTCGGCCCTTCCGGCTGGCTGGTTTATTGCTGATAAATCT
GGAGCCGGTGAGCGTGGGTCTCGCGGTATCATTGCAGCACTGGGGCCAGATGGTAAGCCCTCCCGTATCG
TAGTTATCTACACGACGGGGAGTCAGGCAACTATGGATGAACGAAATAGACAGATCGCTGAGATAGGTGC
CTCACTGATTAAGCATTGGTAACGTAATGCTCTGCCAGTGTTACAACCAATTAACCAATTCTGATTTCCG
GTCAAATAAAACGAAAGGCTCAGTCGAAAGACTGGGCCTTTCGTTTTATTCTAGAGCACAGCTAACACCA
CGTCGTCCCTATCTGCTGCCCTAGGTCTATGAGTGGTTGCTGGATAACTTTACGGGCATGCATAAGGCTC
GTAATATATATTCAGGGAGACCACAACGGTTTCCCTCTACAAATAATTTTGTTTAACTTTTACTAGAGTT
CCTTCCTCGAAAGGAAAAAAAAATGGCTCGTGTACAGTTTAAACAACGTGAATCTACTGACGCAATCTTT
GTTCACTGCTCGGCTACCAAGCCAAGTCAGAATGTTGGTGTCCGTGAGATTCGCCAGTGGCACAAAGAGC
AGGGTTGGCTCGATGTGGGATACCACTTTATCATCAAGCGAGACGGTACTGTGGAGGCAGGACGAGATGA
GATGGCTGTAGGCTCTCACGCTAAGGGTTACAACCACAACTCTATCGGCGTCTGCCTTGTTGGTGGTATC
GACGATAAAGGTAAGTTCGACGCTAACTTTACGCCAGCCCAAATGCAATCCCTTCGCTCACTGCTTGTCA
CACTGCTGGCTAAGTACGAAGGCGCTGTGCTTCGCGCCCATCATGAGGTGGCGCCGAAGGCTTCCCCTTC
GTTCGACCTTAAGCGTTGGTGGGAGAAGAACGAACTGGTCACATCTGACCGTACCTCTAACCGTCGTCTG
CAGCAGACCCAGGCTCAGGTTGAAGAAGTTGTTGACATCATCCGTGTTAACGTTGACAAAGTTCTGGAAC
GTGACCAGAAACTGTCTGAACTGGACGACCGTGCTGACGCTCTGCAGGCTGGTGCTTCTCAGTTCGAATC
TTCTGCTGCTAAACTGAAACGTAACACGATTAACATCGCTAAGAACGACTTCTCTGACATCGAACTGGCT
GCTATCCCGTTCAACACTCTGGCTGACCATTACGGTGAGCGTTTAGCTCGCGAACAGTTGGCCCTTGAGC
ATGAGTCTTACGAGATGGGTGAAGCACGCTTCCGCAAGATGTTTGAGCGTCAACTTAAAGCTGGTGAGGT
TGCGGATAACGCTGCCGCTAAGCCTCTCATCACTACCCTACTCCCTAAGATGATTGCACGCATCAACGAC
TGGTTTGAGGAAGTGAAAGCTAAGCGCGGCAAGCGCCCGACAGCCTTCCAGTTCCTGCAAGAAATCAAGC
CGGAAGCCGTAGCGTACATCACCATTAAGACCACTCTGGCTTGCCTAACCAGTGCTGACAATACAACCGT
TCAGGCTGTAGCAAGCGCAATCGGTCGGGCCATTGAGGACGAGGCTCGCTTCGGTCGTATCCGTGACCTT
GAAGCTAAGCACTTCAAGAAAAACGTTGAGGAACAACTCAACAAGCGCGTAGGGCACGTCTACAAGAAAG
CATTTATGCAAGTTGTCGAGGCTGACATGCTCTCTAAGGGTCTACTCGGTGGCGAGGCGTGGTCTTCGTG
GCATAAGGAAGACTCTATTCATGTAGGAGTACGCTGCATCGAGATGCTCATTGAGTCAACCGGAATGGTT
AGCTTACACCGCCAAAATGCTGGCGTAGTAGGTCAAGACTCTGAGACTATCGAACTCGCACCTGAATACG
CTGAGGCTATCGCAACCCGTGCAGGTGCGCTGGCTGGCATCTCTCCGATGTTCCAACCTTGCGTAGTTCC
TCCTAAGCCGTGGACTGGCATTACTGGTGGTGGCTATTGGGCTAACGGTCGTCGTCCTCTGGCGCTGGTG
CGTACTCACAGTAAGAAAGCACTGATGCGCTACGAAGACGTTTACATGCCTGAGGTGTACAAAGCGATTA
ACATTGCGCAAAACACCGCATGGAAAATCAACAAGAAAGTCCTAGCGGTCGCCAACGTAATCACCAAGTG
GAAGCATTGTCCGGTCGAGGACATCCCTGCGATTGAGCGTGAAGAACTCCCGATGAAACCGGAAGACATC
GACATGAATCCTGAGGCTCTCACCGCGTGGAAACGTGCTGCCGCTGCTGTGTACCGCAAGGACAAGGCTC
GCAAGTCTCGCCGTATCAGCCTTGAGTTCATGCTTGAGCAAGCCAATAAGTTTGCTAACCATAAGGCCAT
CTGGTTCCCTTACAACATGGACTGGCGCGGTCGTGTTTACGCTGTGTCAATGTTCAACCCGCAAGGTAAC
GATATGACCAAAGGACTGCTTACGCTGGCGAAAGGTAAACCAATCGGTAAGGAAGGTTACTACTGGCTGA
AAATCCACGGTGCAAACTGTGCGGGTGTCGATAAGGTTCCGTTCCCTGAGCGCATCAAGTTCATTGAGGA
AAACCACGAGAACATCATGGCTTGCGCTAAGTCTCCACTGGAGAACACTTGGTGGGCTGAGCAAGATTCT
CCGTTCTGCTTCCTTGCGTTCTGCTTTGAGTACGCTGGGGTACAGCACCACGGCCTGAGCTATAACTGCT
CCCTTCCGCTGGCGTTTGACGGGTCTTGCTCTGGCATCCAGCACTTCTCCGCGATGCTCCGAGATGAGGT
AGGTGGTCGCGCGGTTAACTTGCTTCCTAGTGAAACCGTTCAGGACATCTACGGGATTGTTGCTAAGAAA
GTCAACGAGATTCTACAAGCAGACGCAATCAATGGGACCGATAACGAAGTAGTTACCGTGACCGATGAGA
ACACTGGTGAAATCTCTGAGAAAGTCAAGCTGGGCACTAAGGCACTGGCTGGTCAATGGCTGGCTTACGG
TGTTACTCGCAGTGTGACTAAGCGTTCAGTCATGACGCTGGCTTACGGGTCCAAAGAGTTCGGCTTCCGT
CAACAAGTGCTGGAAGATACCATTCAGCCAGCTATTGATTCCGGCAAGGGTCTGATGTTCACTCAGCCGA
ATCAGGCTGCTGGATACATGGCTAAGCTGATTTGGGAATCTGTGAGCGTGACGGTGGTAGCTGCGGTTGA
AGCAATGAACTGGCTTAAGTCTGCTGCTAAGCTGCTGGCTGCTGAGGTCAAAGATAAGAAGACTGGAGAG
ATTCTTCGCAAGCGTTGCGCTGTGCATTGGGTAACTCCTGATGGTTTCCCTGTGTGGCAGGAATACAAGA
AGCCTATTCAGACGCGCTTGAACCTGATGTTCCTCGGTCAGTTCCGCTTACAGCCTACCATTAACACCAA
CAAAGATAGCGAGATTGATGCACACAAACAGGAGTCTGGTATCGCTCCTAACTTTGTACACAGCCAAGAC
GGTAGCCACCTTCGTAAGACTGTAGTGTGGGCACACGAGAAGTACGGAATCGAATCTTTTGCACTGATTC
ACGACTCCTTCGGTACCATTCCGGCTGACGCTGCGAACCTGTTCAAAGCAGTGCGCGAAACTATGGTTGA
CACATATGAGTCTTGTGATGTACTGGCTGATTTCTACGACCAGTTCGCTGACCAGTTGCACGAGTCTCAA
TTGGACAAAATGCCAGCACTTCCGGCTAAAGGTAACTTGAACCTCCGTGACATCTTAGAGTCGGACTTCG
CGTTCGCGTAATGGAGATTTTCAACATGACGCCATGGGCATTAAAAAATGCCCTCTTGGGTTATCAAGAG
GGTCATTATATTTGCTGAGGAGTGCCGTTAATTAAGTTTAGGTATATTCCGTGTGGTACTTCTTAATATT
ATCATCAACAATATTGATTACATTTTTTTGGCTCATCAAATCATTCATTGGTTCAAAGGACAGCAATACA
CTTTTCGCACCACACTTTTCAATTGCCAACTTAGCCGCAGTTATACACTCCGTATAATTTCCGACAGCGT
TTTCTGCAATTATTTCTTCAAGTTTATTTTCGAAATTTTCATTAGGGTGCATTTCAAGAACATAATCACT
AATAAATGCACGCGTCTCTTGTTTAGCTTTATTACTATCTTCGTTATAGTTAACTAATATCATTAACTGA
TGGTCTATCTCTGATAGGTCAACGTCATATTTATCCGCAACGGCTTTATATCTTTCAGCATATTCATATC
TAACATCATTAGAATCATCCCACTTAAAGATGAGAGGAATACCTTTTTTGGCCGCCCACTCAACAATATG
ATGACTGGTTGCTGTTACATATTTCCGAGGTCCGCCTGGCGTATAAGCATGGGGATTTACAGATATTTTA
GGGAAGCTATAAAAATCGTTATCTGGATTACAATAGCCTGTTGTTAAAGCATCGTTAATGATTTCATAAC
ACTCTTCAAATAGTTGCTGTTGATATTCAACCGGGCGATTAAAAAAATGCATTTCATCTTTTTTTTCGCA
ATCACTAAACCCTAAAATAAATCTCCCTTCACTTAACTGATCCAATAAGCAAGCTTCCTCCGCTATGCGG
ACAGGATGATGAGTTGTAATGATGTGATTTAATGAACCAATTTTAATTTTCTCTGTTAAACCGAGCAGAA
AACCAGAAACAGTCAGAGGAGCGCCGACAACACCATTATCTGAAAAATGATTTTCATACACTAAAATCTG
TTCAAAATTCAACTTATCAACATACTCCGTTATTTCCTGCATGCGAACTATACTCTGTTCTTGAACAGTT
GTTGAATTGATGAAGTTAAGGAAGAACAATCCAAATTTGCTACCGCCACCGCCGCTACCGCCACCGCCGC
TACCGCCACCGCCGCTACCGCCACCGCCATAATATAATAGCGAACGTTGTTTTTCTTTAAGAAATGGCAT
GACATCAGACTGGAAGAGCTTCATGGAAGCAATAATTTCGTCTACTGTTCCATTAGCTTCAAATCCACAA
CAAATATTTGATATTCCTGTAGCATCAATGTCTTTTTGAATTATGTCAATACATTCCTGCGGCGTTCCCA
CGGGATTGATTTCGTAACTGTAATCAATACGGCGATTAGTATCTTTATGTCCTTTTAATACAAAGTCACG
CCACTGCCCTTTATTGAAATCATAACCTCTTGTTTGGTCTGAATCATCAAAAATAGTCGTAGCATTCACA
TAAGAATCATACCAATGCCCCAGAAATTTCCGGCAAATCTCTTTCGCTTTAATTGAGTCATGATCTACAG
ATGTTATATATGATAAGCAATGGTCGATATTATGAATATCGTGCCCATATTCTTGAGCCACTTCATTATA
AAGCTCAAGTTGTGCTTTCTTTTCGTTAGTATTTATAATCCAACTTAATATCATCGGTAGGCCAAATTGA
GCAGCCCACTCAGTCGTCGAAGCTGATTCAGCCACCACATAAACCGGTGCGCCACCTCTGCTATACGCCG
CGGGGTTTACTTTTACCTTATGGAACTTGATATGTTCATTATCAGCTTCCATATATCCCTCTGTCATGCC
ATTCTTTATCAGCCCGTACCAGCATTCCGCTAAGGCGCGACTGTTATTCATATCTGTGCCGAATACGCGA
AAGTCCTTGTTGTAAAGCCCTCGGCAAATACCAAACCGAAATCGTCCTTTTGACATTTGATCCAATAAAT
TCACATCTTCAAGTTGGCGTACTGGATGGGCTGTGGGAAGAACAATAGCGGCAGTTCCTACATTCAATTT
TTTAGTCGCGCCAAGTAAATATGCAGCAGCGACATAAGGGTTACCAAGCAAACCAAACTCCGTGAAATGA
TGCTCCAGTAACCATACGGTATCAAAACCACACTCCTCAGAGATGCGACCTAATTTAACCAAACGTTTCA
TTACCTCTGTTTGGGAAAATTGGGGAGGTTGGTATGTAAGCAAAAAGTTTCCAAATTTC
[37 nt withheld, positions 6850-6886]
A
[50 nt withheld, positions 6888-6937]
GCGGAACAGGTTGATCTTATCGCAGTCGATACTGAACTCGTAAGGTTTACCAGCGCCAAAGACAAAAGGG
CGACATTCAACCGATTGAGGGAGG
[35 nt withheld, positions 7032-7066]
T
[62 nt withheld, positions 7068-7129]
A
[41 nt withheld, positions 7131-7171]
A
[161 nt withheld, positions 7173-7333]
TCCCTCAGAGC
[82 nt withheld, positions 7345-7426]
GACAGGAGGTTGAGGCAGGTCAGACGATTGG
[176 nt withheld, positions 7458-7633]
C
[305 nt withheld, positions 7635-7939]
T
[98 nt withheld, positions 7941-8038]
G
[85 nt withheld, positions 8040-8124]
TTTTTTTTTCCTTTACTGCACCTGCAGGTCTTTCTTATGAGTTACCTCCTGAACTTGGTAAACAGAACAA
CAAAGCTGCCTGATAGTGGCCTTTATTTTTGGCATAAATAACAGAATAAACACTGCACTGTGTATTCATT
CCAACGAGTGAATACACGGAGCAATGTCGCTCCTTCTTTCTCCCTATAGTGAGTCGTATTAGTAGGGTCC
CTAAGTCTCCTCAGCAAAACGAAAGGCCCAGTCTTTCGACTGAGCCTTTCGTTTTATTTGACCGGATGTC
CTCTTGACAGTAAGACGGGTAAGCCTGTTGATGATACCGCTGCCTTACTGGGTGCATTAGCCAGTCTGAA
TGACCTGTCACGGGATAATCCGAAGTGGTCAGACTGGAAAATCAGAGGGCAGGAACTGCTGAACAGCAAA
AAGTCAGATAGCACCACATAGCAGACCCGCCATAAAACGCCCTGAGAAGCCCGTGACGGGCTTTTCTTGT
ATTATGGGTAGTTTCCTTGCATGAATCCATAAAAGGCGCCTGTAGTGCCATTTACCCCCATTCACTGCCA
GAGCCGTGAGCGCAGCGAACTGAATGTCACGAAAAAGACAGCGACTCAGGTGCCTGATGGTCGGAGACAA
AAGGAATATTCAGCGATTTGCCCGAGCTTGCGAGGGTGCTACTTAAGCCTTTAGGGTTTTAAGGTCTGTT
TTGTAGAGGAGCAAACAGCGTTTGCGACATCCTTTTGTAATACTGCGGAACTGACTAAAGTAGTGAGTTA
TACACAGGGCTGGGATCTATTCTTTTTATCTTTTTTTATTCTTTCTTTATTCTATAAATTATAACCACTT
GAATATAAACAAAAAAAACACACAAAGGTCTAGCGGAATTTACAGAGGGTCTAGCAGAATTTACAAGTTT
TCCAGCAAAGGTCTAGCAGAATTTACAGATACCCACAACTCAAAGGAAAAGGACTAGTAATTATCATTGA
CTAGCCCATCTCAATTGGTATAGTGATTAAAATCACCTAGACCAATTGAGATGTATGTCTGAATTAGTTG
TTTTCAAAGCAAATGAACTAGCGATTAGTCGCTATGACTTAACGGAGCATGAAACCAAGCTAATTTTATG
CTGTGTGGCACTACTCAACCCCACGATTGAAAACCCTACAAGGAAAGAACGGACGGTATCGTTCACTTAT
AACCAATACGCTCAGATGATGAACATCAGTAGGGAAAATGCTTATGGTGTATTAGCTAAAGCAACCAGAG
AGCTGATGACGAGAACTGTGGAAATCAGGAATCCTTTGGTTAAAGGCTTTGAGATTTTCCAGTGGACAAA
CTATGCCAAGTTCTCAAGCGAAAAATTAGAATTAGTTTTTAGTGAAGAGATATTGCCTTATCTTTTCCAG
TTAAAAAAATTCATAAAATATAATCTGGAACATGTTAAGTCTTTTGAAAACAAATACTCTATGAGGATTT
ATGAGTGGTTATTAAAAGAACTAACACAAAAGAAAACTCACAAGGCAAATATAGAGATTAGCCTTGATGA
ATTTAAGTTCATGTTAATGCTTGAAAATAACTACCATGAGTTTAAAAGGCTTAACCAATGGGTTTTGAAA
CCAATAAGTAAAGATTTAAACACTTACAGCAATATGAAATTGGTGGTTGATAAGCGAGGCCGCCCGACTG
ATACGTTGATTTTCCAAGTTGAACTAGATAGACAAATGGATCTCGTAACCGAACTTGAGAACAACCAGAT
AAAAATGAATGGTGACAAAATACCAACAACCATTACATCAGATTCCTACCTACGTAACGGACTAAGAAAA
ACACTACACGATGCTTTAACTGCAAAAATTCAGCTCACCAGTTTTGAGGCAAAATTTTTGAGTGACATGC
AAAGTAAGCATGATCTCAATGGTTCGTTCTCATGGCTCACGCAAAAACAACGAACCACACTAGAGAACAT
ACTGGCTAAATACGGAAGGATCTGA
